Addgene plasmid #108100: LentiV_Cas9_puro
Purpose: Lentiviral expression plasmid of spCas9 with puromycin resistance gene
Depositing lab: Christopher Vakoc. Depositing organization: Cold Spring Harbor Laboratory. Publication: LKB1, Salt-Inducible Kinases, and MEF2C Are Linked Dependencies in Acute Myeloid Leukemia. Tarumoto Y, Lu B, Somerville TDD, Huang YH, Milazzo JP, Wu XS, Klingbeil O, El Demerdash O, Shi J, Vakoc CR. Mol Cell. 2018 Feb 28. pii: S1097-2765(18)30109-6. doi: 10.1016/j.molcel.2018.02.011. PubMed 29526696.
Backbone
  Vector backbone: LentiV_puro
  Backbone size w/o insert (bp): 7000
  Total vector size (bp): 11203
  Vector type: Mammalian Expression, Lentiviral, CRISPR
  Selectable markers: Puromycin
Growth in bacteria
  Bacterial resistance: Ampicillin, 100 μg/mL
  Growth temperature: 37°C
  Growth strain: NEB Stable
  Copy number: High Copy
Gene/Insert
  Gene/Insert name: Cas9 (alt name: S. pyogenes CRISPR-Cas9)
  Species: Synthetic
  Insert size (bp): 4100
  Promoter: EFS promoter
  Tag / fusion protein: FLAG (N terminal on insert)
  Cloning method: Ligation Independent Cloning
  Sequencing primers: 5′ AACTGGGAAAGTGATGTCGTGTACTG
Terms and licenses: Academic/Nonprofit Terms; Industry Terms: Not Available to Industry
How to cite: LentiV_Cas9_puro was a gift from Christopher Vakoc (Addgene plasmid # 108100 ; http://n2t.net/addgene:108100 ; RRID:Addgene_108100)
