[The description below was written by a language model from this plasmid's Addgene catalogue record and pLannotate feature annotations shown in this document.]
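Description:
LentiV_Cas9_puro is an 11.2 kb lentiviral vector for stable expression of Streptococcus pyogenes Cas9 in mammalian cells, built on the LentiV_puro backbone. In bacteria it is maintained through a high-copy ColE1/pUC-type origin and selected with ampicillin via the AmpR (β-lactamase) cassette. The backbone also carries an f1 origin, an SV40 origin and residual cloning-vector elements (lac promoter/operator, lacZα fragment, T3 and T7 promoters). The viral portion has a third-generation, self-inactivating layout. An RSV promoter replaces the U3 region of a truncated HIV-1 5' LTR to drive Tat-independent genomic RNA synthesis in packaging cells. It is followed by the Ψ packaging signal with a gag fragment, the Rev response element for nuclear export of the unspliced genome, and the cPPT/CTS, which aids nuclear import of the reverse-transcribed genome. The 3' LTR carries the ΔU3 deletion, which inactivates LTR promoter activity after integration, and an SV40 polyadenylation signal lies downstream.

Between the LTRs, the EFS promoter (the short EF-1α core promoter) drives an N-terminally FLAG-tagged Cas9 coding sequence of about 4.1 kb. The annotation software splits this into contiguous N- and C-terminal segments, but it is a single open reading frame. The puromycin N-acetyltransferase gene sits shortly downstream with no separate promoter annotated, suggesting co-expression from the same transcript, although the record does not state what linker joins the two. A WPRE follows to enhance transcript stability and expression. No guide RNA cassette is annotated, so the construct supplies Cas9 only. It is suited to making puromycin-selected, Cas9-expressing cell lines that then receive sgRNAs from a separate vector for gene knockout or CRISPR screening. The two feature tables describe the same circular sequence with different start coordinates.
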