Features (pLannotate 1.2.2; 27 found; start..end, strand, type, name):
      1..589     +  rep_origin     ori: high-copy-number ColE1/pMB1/pBR322/pUC origin of replication
    772..864     +  CDS            lacI (fragment): lac repressor; lacI; The lac repressor binds to the lac operator to inhibit transcription in E. coli. This inhibition can be relieved by adding lactose or isopropyl-β-D-thiogalactopyranoside (IPTG).
    877..898     +  protein_bind   CAP binding site: CAP binding activates transcription in the presence of cAMP. E. coli catabolite activator protein
    913..943     +  promoter       lac promoter: promoter for the E. coli lac operon
    947..969     +  protein_bind   lac operator (fragment): The lac repressor binds to the lac operator to inhibit transcription in E. coli. This inhibition can be relieved by adding lactose or isopropyl-β-D-thiogalactopyranoside (IPTG). lac repressor encoded by lacI
   1012..1030    +  promoter       T3 promoter: promoter for bacteriophage T3 RNA polymerase
   1058..1284    +  promoter       RSV promoter: Rous sarcoma virus enhancer/promoter
   1285..1465    +  LTR            5' LTR (truncated): truncated 5' long terminal repeat (LTR) from HIV-1
   1512..1637    +  misc_feature   HIV-1 Ψ: packaging signal of human immunodeficiency virus type 1
   1621..1984    +  CDS            HIV-1 gag (fragment): gag protein from human immunodeficiency virus 1; gag
   2130..2363    +  misc_feature   RRE: The Rev response element (RRE) of HIV-1 allows for Rev-dependent mRNA export from the nucleus to the cytoplasm.
   2740..2766    +  CDS            Rev (fragment): human immunodeficiency virus 1 (HIV-1) Rev protein; rev; enhances nuclear export of unspliced and incompletely spliced viral mRNAs
   2776..2893    +  misc_feature   cPPT/CTS: central polypurine tract and central termination sequence of HIV-1
   2962..3173    +  promoter       EF-1α core promoter: core promoter for human elongation factor EF-1α
   3277..4878    +  CDS            Cas9(N): N-terminal portion of Streptococcus pyogenes Cas9 (Zetsche et al., 2015)
   4879..7377    +  CDS            Cas9(C): C-terminal portion of Streptococcus pyogenes Cas9 (Zetsche et al., 2015)
   7498..8097    +  CDS            PuroR (fragment): puromycin N-acetyltransferase; pac from Streptomyces; confers resistance to puromycin
   8113..8701    +  misc_feature   WPRE: woodchuck hepatitis virus posttranscriptional regulatory element
   8752..8771    +  misc_feature   cPPT/CTS (fragment): central polypurine tract and central termination sequence of HIV-1
   8773..9006    +  LTR            3' LTR (ΔU3): self-inactivating 3' long terminal repeat (LTR) from HIV-1
   9084..9205    +  polyA_signal   SV40 poly(A) signal: SV40 polyadenylation signal
   9245..9380    +  rep_origin     SV40 ori: SV40 origin of replication
   9401..9419    -  promoter       T7 promoter: promoter for bacteriophage T7 RNA polymerase
   9427..9582    +  CDS            lacZα (fragment): LacZα fragment of β-galactosidase; lacZ fragment
   9587..10015   +  rep_origin     f1 ori (sequence partly withheld): f1 bacteriophage origin of replication; arrow indicates direction of (+) strand synthesis
  10068..10172   +  promoter       AmpR promoter: bla
  10173..11033   +  CDS            AmpR: β-lactamase; bla; confers resistance to ampicillin, carbenicillin, and related antibiotics
>Addgene plasmid #108100 | LentiV_Cas9_puro | addgene full sequence | sequence record 437770 | Addgene Long Read Sequencing Result
TTGAGATCCTTTTTTTCTGCGCGTAATCTGCTGCTTGCAAACAAAAAAACCACCGCTACCAGCGGTGGTT
TGTTTGCCGGATCAAGAGCTACCAACTCTTTTTCCGAAGGTAACTGGCTTCAGCAGAGCGCAGATACCAA
ATACTGTTCTTCTAGTGTAGCCGTAGTTAGGCCACCACTTCAAGAACTCTGTAGCACCGCCTACATACCT
CGCTCTGCTAATCCTGTTACCAGTGGCTGCTGCCAGTGGCGATAAGTCGTGTCTTACCGGGTTGGACTCA
AGACGATAGTTACCGGATAAGGCGCAGCGGTCGGGCTGAACGGGGGGTTCGTGCACACAGCCCAGCTTGG
AGCGAACGACCTACACCGAACTGAGATACCTACAGCGTGAGCTATGAGAAAGCGCCACGCTTCCCGAAGG
GAGAAAGGCGGACAGGTATCCGGTAAGCGGCAGGGTCGGAACAGGAGAGCGCACGAGGGAGCTTCCAGGG
GGAAACGCCTGGTATCTTTATAGTCCTGTCGGGTTTCGCCACCTCTGACTTGAGCGTCGATTTTTGTGAT
GCTCGTCAGGGGGGCGGAGCCTATGGAAAAACGCCAGCAACGCGGCCTTTTTACGGTTCCTGGCCTTTTG
CTGGCCTTTTGCTCACATGTTCTTTCCTGCGTTATCCCCTGATTCTGTGGATAACCGTATTACCGCCTTT
GAGTGAGCTGATACCGCTCGCCGCAGCCGAACGACCGAGCGCAGCGAGTCAGTGAGCGAGGAAGCGGAAG
AGCGCCCAATACGCAAACCGCCTCTCCCCGCGCGTTGGCCGATTCATTAATGCAGCTGGCACGACAGGTT
TCCCGACTGGAAAGCGGGCAGTGAGCGCAACGCAATTAATGTGAGTTAGCTCACTCATTAGGCACCCCAG
GCTTTACACTTTATGCTTCCGGCTCGTATGTTGTGTGGAATTGTGAGCGGATAACAATTTCACACAGGAA
ACAGCTATGACCATGATTACGCCAAGCGCGCAATTAACCCTCACTAAAGGGAACAAAAGCTGGAGCTGCA
AGCTTAATGTAGTCTTATGCAATACTCTTGTAGTCTTGCAACATGGTAACGATGAGTTAGCAACATGCCT
TACAAGGAGAGAAAAAGCACCGTGCATGCCGATTGGTGGAAGTAAGGTGGTACGATCGTGCCTTATTAGG
AAGGCAACAGACGGGTCTGACATGGATTGGACGAACCACTGAATTGCCGCATTGCAGAGATATTGTATTT
AAGTGCCTAGCTCGATACATAAACGGGTCTCTCTGGTTAGACCAGATCTGAGCCTGGGAGCTCTCTGGCT
AACTAGGGAACCCACTGCTTAAGCCTCAATAAAGCTTGCCTTGAGTGCTTCAAGTAGTGTGTGCCCGTCT
GTTGTGTGACTCTGGTAACTAGAGATCCCTCAGACCCTTTTAGTCAGTGTGGAAAATCTCTAGCAGTGGC
GCCCGAACAGGGACTTGAAAGCGAAAGGGAAACCAGAGGAGCTCTCTCGACGCAGGACTCGGCTTGCTGA
AGCGCGCACGGCAAGAGGCGAGGGGCGGCGACTGGTGAGTACGCCAAAAATTTTGACTAGCGGAGGCTAG
AAGGAGAGAGATGGGTGCGAGAGCGTCAGTATTAAGCGGGGGAGAATTAGATCGCGATGGGAAAAAATTC
GGTTAAGGCCAGGGGGAAAGAAAAAATATAAATTAAAACATATAGTATGGGCAAGCAGGGAGCTAGAACG
ATTCGCAGTTAATCCTGGCCTGTTAGAAACATCAGAAGGCTGTAGACAAATACTGGGACAGCTACAACCA
TCCCTTCAGACAGGATCAGAAGAACTTAGATCATTATATAATACAGTAGCAACCCTCTATTGTGTGCATC
AAAGGATAGAGATAAAAGACACCAAGGAAGCTTTAGACAAGATAGAGGAAGAGCAAAACAAAAGTAAGAC
CACCGCACAGCAAGCGGCCGCTGATCTTCAGACCTGGAGGAGGAGATATGAGGGACAATTGGAGAAGTGA
ATTATATAAATATAAAGTAGTAAAAATTGAACCATTAGGAGTAGCACCCACCAAGGCAAAGAGAAGAGTG
GTGCAGAGAGAAAAAAGAGCAGTGGGAATAGGAGCTTTGTTCCTTGGGTTCTTGGGAGCAGCAGGAAGCA
CTATGGGCGCAGCGTCAATGACGCTGACGGTACAGGCCAGACAATTATTGTCTGGTATAGTGCAGCAGCA
GAACAATTTGCTGAGGGCTATTGAGGCGCAACAGCATCTGTTGCAACTCACAGTCTGGGGCATCAAGCAG
CTCCAGGCAAGAATCCTGGCTGTGGAAAGATACCTAAAGGATCAACAGCTCCTGGGGATTTGGGGTTGCT
CTGGAAAACTCATTTGCACCACTGCTGTGCCTTGGAATGCTAGTTGGAGTAATAAATCTCTGGAACAGAT
TTGGAATCACACGACCTGGATGGAGTGGGACAGAGAAATTAACAATTACACAAGCTTAATACACTCCTTA
ATTGAAGAATCGCAAAACCAGCAAGAAAAGAATGAACAAGAATTATTGGAATTAGATAAATGGGCAAGTT
TGTGGAATTGGTTTAACATAACAAATTGGCTGTGGTATATAAAATTATTCATAATGATAGTAGGAGGCTT
GGTAGGTTTAAGAATAGTTTTTGCTGTACTTTCTATAGTGAATAGAGTTAGGCAGGGATATTCACCATTA
TCGTTTCAGACCCACCTCCCAACCCCGAGGGGACCCAGACCACAATTTTAAAAGAAAAGGGGGGATTGGG
GGGTACAGTGCAGGGGAAAGAATAGTAGACATAATAGCAACAGACATACAAACTAAAGAATTACAAAAAC
AAATTACAAAAATTCAAAATTTTCGGGTTTATTACAGGGACAGCAGAGATCCACTTTGGCGCCGGCTCGA
GTGGCTCCGGTGCCCGTCAGTGGGCAGAGCGCACATCGCCCACAGTCCCCGAGAAGTTGGGGGGAGGGGT
CGGCAATTGAACCGGTGCCTAGAGAAGGTGGCGCGGGGTAAACTGGGAAAGTGATGTCGTGTACTGGCTC
CGCCTTTTTCCCGAGGGTGGGGGAGAACCGTATATAAGTGCAGTAGTCGCCGTGAACGTTCTTTTTCGCA
ACGGGTTTGCCGCCAGAACACAGGTGTCGTGACGCGGGATCCGCCACCATGGATTACAAAGACGATGACG
ATAAGATGGCCCCAAAGAAGAAGCGGAAGGTCGGTATCCACGGAGTCCCAGCAGCCGACAAGAAGTACAG
CATCGGCCTGGACATCGGCACCAACTCTGTGGGCTGGGCCGTGATCACCGACGAGTACAAGGTGCCCAGC
AAGAAATTCAAGGTGCTGGGCAACACCGACCGGCACAGCATCAAGAAGAACCTGATCGGAGCCCTGCTGT
TCGACAGCGGCGAAACAGCCGAGGCCACCCGGCTGAAGAGAACCGCCAGAAGAAGATACACCAGACGGAA
GAACCGGATCTGCTATCTGCAAGAGATCTTCAGCAACGAGATGGCCAAGGTGGACGACAGCTTCTTCCAC
AGACTGGAAGAGTCCTTCCTGGTGGAAGAGGATAAGAAGCACGAGCGGCACCCCATCTTCGGCAACATCG
TGGACGAGGTGGCCTACCACGAGAAGTACCCCACCATCTACCACCTGAGAAAGAAACTGGTGGACAGCAC
CGACAAGGCCGACCTGCGGCTGATCTATCTGGCCCTGGCCCACATGATCAAGTTCCGGGGCCACTTCCTG
ATCGAGGGCGACCTGAACCCCGACAACAGCGACGTGGACAAGCTGTTCATCCAGCTGGTGCAGACCTACA
ACCAGCTGTTCGAGGAAAACCCCATCAACGCCAGCGGCGTGGACGCCAAGGCCATCCTGTCTGCCAGACT
GAGCAAGAGCAGACGGCTGGAAAATCTGATCGCCCAGCTGCCCGGCGAGAAGAAGAATGGCCTGTTCGGA
AACCTGATTGCCCTGAGCCTGGGCCTGACCCCCAACTTCAAGAGCAACTTCGACCTGGCCGAGGATGCCA
AACTGCAGCTGAGCAAGGACACCTACGACGACGACCTGGACAACCTGCTGGCCCAGATCGGCGACCAGTA
CGCCGACCTGTTTCTGGCCGCCAAGAACCTGTCCGACGCCATCCTGCTGAGCGACATCCTGAGAGTGAAC
ACCGAGATCACCAAGGCCCCCCTGAGCGCCTCTATGATCAAGAGATACGACGAGCACCACCAGGACCTGA
CCCTGCTGAAAGCTCTCGTGCGGCAGCAGCTGCCTGAGAAGTACAAAGAGATTTTCTTCGACCAGAGCAA
GAACGGCTACGCCGGCTACATTGACGGCGGAGCCAGCCAGGAAGAGTTCTACAAGTTCATCAAGCCCATC
CTGGAAAAGATGGACGGCACCGAGGAACTGCTCGTGAAGCTGAACAGAGAGGACCTGCTGCGGAAGCAGC
GGACCTTCGACAACGGCAGCATCCCCCACCAGATCCACCTGGGAGAGCTGCACGCCATTCTGCGGCGGCA
GGAAGATTTTTACCCATTCCTGAAGGACAACCGGGAAAAGATCGAGAAGATCCTGACCTTCCGCATCCCC
TACTACGTGGGCCCTCTGGCCAGGGGAAACAGCAGATTCGCCTGGATGACCAGAAAGAGCGAGGAAACCA
TCACCCCCTGGAACTTCGAGGAAGTGGTGGACAAGGGCGCTTCCGCCCAGAGCTTCATCGAGCGGATGAC
CAACTTCGATAAGAACCTGCCCAACGAGAAGGTGCTGCCCAAGCACAGCCTGCTGTACGAGTACTTCACC
GTGTATAACGAGCTGACCAAAGTGAAATACGTGACCGAGGGAATGAGAAAGCCCGCCTTCCTGAGCGGCG
AGCAGAAAAAGGCCATCGTGGACCTGCTGTTCAAGACCAACCGGAAAGTGACCGTGAAGCAGCTGAAAGA
GGACTACTTCAAGAAAATCGAGTGCTTCGACTCCGTGGAAATCTCCGGCGTGGAAGATCGGTTCAACGCC
TCCCTGGGCACATACCACGATCTGCTGAAAATTATCAAGGACAAGGACTTCCTGGACAATGAGGAAAACG
AGGACATTCTGGAAGATATCGTGCTGACCCTGACACTGTTTGAGGACAGAGAGATGATCGAGGAACGGCT
GAAAACCTATGCCCACCTGTTCGACGACAAAGTGATGAAGCAGCTGAAGCGGCGGAGATACACCGGCTGG
GGCAGGCTGAGCCGGAAGCTGATCAACGGCATCCGGGACAAGCAGTCCGGCAAGACAATCCTGGATTTCC
TGAAGTCCGACGGCTTCGCCAACAGAAACTTCATGCAGCTGATCCACGACGACAGCCTGACCTTTAAAGA
GGACATCCAGAAAGCCCAGGTGTCCGGCCAGGGCGATAGCCTGCACGAGCACATTGCCAATCTGGCCGGC
AGCCCCGCCATTAAGAAGGGCATCCTGCAGACAGTGAAGGTGGTGGACGAGCTCGTGAAAGTGATGGGCC
GGCACAAGCCCGAGAACATCGTGATCGAAATGGCCAGAGAGAACCAGACCACCCAGAAGGGACAGAAGAA
CAGCCGCGAGAGAATGAAGCGGATCGAAGAGGGCATCAAAGAGCTGGGCAGCCAGATCCTGAAAGAACAC
CCCGTGGAAAACACCCAGCTGCAGAACGAGAAGCTGTACCTGTACTACCTGCAGAATGGGCGGGATATGT
ACGTGGACCAGGAACTGGACATCAACCGGCTGTCCGACTACGATGTGGACCATATCGTGCCTCAGAGCTT
TCTGAAGGACGACTCCATCGACAACAAGGTGCTGACCAGAAGCGACAAGAACCGGGGCAAGAGCGACAAC
GTGCCCTCCGAAGAGGTCGTGAAGAAGATGAAGAACTACTGGCGGCAGCTGCTGAACGCCAAGCTGATTA
CCCAGAGAAAGTTCGACAATCTGACCAAGGCCGAGAGAGGCGGCCTGAGCGAACTGGATAAGGCCGGCTT
CATCAAGAGACAGCTGGTGGAAACCCGGCAGATCACAAAGCACGTGGCACAGATCCTGGACTCCCGGATG
AACACTAAGTACGACGAGAATGACAAGCTGATCCGGGAAGTGAAAGTGATCACCCTGAAGTCCAAGCTGG
TGTCCGATTTCCGGAAGGATTTCCAGTTTTACAAAGTGCGCGAGATCAACAACTACCACCACGCCCACGA
CGCCTACCTGAACGCCGTCGTGGGAACCGCCCTGATCAAAAAGTACCCTAAGCTGGAAAGCGAGTTCGTG
TACGGCGACTACAAGGTGTACGACGTGCGGAAGATGATCGCCAAGAGCGAGCAGGAAATCGGCAAGGCTA
CCGCCAAGTACTTCTTCTACAGCAACATCATGAACTTTTTCAAGACCGAGATTACCCTGGCCAACGGCGA
GATCCGGAAGCGGCCTCTGATCGAGACAAACGGCGAAACCGGGGAGATCGTGTGGGATAAGGGCCGGGAT
TTTGCCACCGTGCGGAAAGTGCTGAGCATGCCCCAAGTGAATATCGTGAAAAAGACCGAGGTGCAGACAG
GCGGCTTCAGCAAAGAGTCTATCCTGCCCAAGAGGAACAGCGATAAGCTGATCGCCAGAAAGAAGGACTG
GGACCCTAAGAAGTACGGCGGCTTCGACAGCCCCACCGTGGCCTATTCTGTGCTGGTGGTGGCCAAAGTG
GAAAAGGGCAAGTCCAAGAAACTGAAGAGTGTGAAAGAGCTGCTGGGGATCACCATCATGGAAAGAAGCA
GCTTCGAGAAGAATCCCATCGACTTTCTGGAAGCCAAGGGCTACAAAGAAGTGAAAAAGGACCTGATCAT
CAAGCTGCCTAAGTACTCCCTGTTCGAGCTGGAAAACGGCCGGAAGAGAATGCTGGCCTCTGCCGGCGAA
CTGCAGAAGGGAAACGAACTGGCCCTGCCCTCCAAATATGTGAACTTCCTGTACCTGGCCAGCCACTATG
AGAAGCTGAAGGGCTCCCCCGAGGATAATGAGCAGAAACAGCTGTTTGTGGAACAGCACAAGCACTACCT
GGACGAGATCATCGAGCAGATCAGCGAGTTCTCCAAGAGAGTGATCCTGGCCGACGCTAATCTGGACAAA
GTGCTGTCCGCCTACAACAAGCACCGGGATAAGCCCATCAGAGAGCAGGCCGAGAATATCATCCACCTGT
TTACCCTGACCAATCTGGGAGCCCCTGCCGCCTTCAAGTACTTTGACACCACCATCGACCGGAAGAGGTA
CACCAGCACCAAAGAGGTGCTGGACGCCACCCTGATCCACCAGAGCATCACCGGCCTGTACGAGACACGG
ATCGACCTGTCTCAGCTGGGAGGCGACAAGCGTCCTGCTGCTACTAAGAAAGCTGGTCAAGCTAAGAAAA
AGAAAGCTAGCGGCAGCGGCGCCACCAACTTCAGCCTGCTGAAGCAGGCCGGCGACGTGGAGGAGAACCC
CGGCCCCATGACCGAGTACAAGCCCACGGTGCGCCTCGCCACCCGCGACGACGTCCCCAGGGCCGTACGC
ACCCTCGCCGCCGCGTTCGCCGACTACCCCGCCACGCGCCACACCGTCGATCCGGACCGCCACATCGAGC
GGGTCACCGAGCTGCAAGAACTCTTCCTCACGCGCGTCGGGCTCGACATCGGCAAGGTGTGGGTCGCGGA
CGACGGCGCCGCGGTGGCGGTCTGGACCACGCCGGAGAGCGTCGAAGCGGGGGCGGTGTTCGCCGAGATC
GGCCCGCGCATGGCCGAGTTGAGCGGTTCCCGGCTGGCCGCGCAGCAACAGATGGAAGGCCTCCTGGCGC
CGCACCGGCCCAAGGAGCCCGCGTGGTTCCTGGCCACCGTCGGAGTCTCGCCCGACCACCAGGGCAAGGG
TCTGGGCAGCGCCGTCGTGCTCCCCGGAGTGGAGGCGGCCGAGCGCGCCGGGGTGCCCGCCTTCCTGGAG
ACCTCCGCGCCCCGCAACCTCCCCTTCTACGAGCGGCTCGGCTTCACCGTCACCGCCGACGTCGAGGTGC
CCGAAGGACCGCGCACCTGGTGCATGACCCGCAAGCCCGGTGCCTGAACGCGTTAAGTCGACAATCAACC
TCTGGATTACAAAATTTGTGAAAGATTGACTGGTATTCTTAACTATGTTGCTCCTTTTACGCTATGTGGA
TACGCTGCTTTAATGCCTTTGTATCATGCTATTGCTTCCCGTATGGCTTTCATTTTCTCCTCCTTGTATA
AATCCTGGTTGCTGTCTCTTTATGAGGAGTTGTGGCCCGTTGTCAGGCAACGTGGCGTGGTGTGCACTGT
GTTTGCTGACGCAACCCCCACTGGTTGGGGCATTGCCACCACCTGTCAGCTCCTTTCCGGGACTTTCGCT
TTCCCCCTCCCTATTGCCACGGCGGAACTCATCGCCGCCTGCCTTGCCCGCTGCTGGACAGGGGCTCGGC
TGTTGGGCACTGACAATTCCGTGGTGTTGTCGGGGAAATCATCGTCCTTTCCTTGGCTGCTCGCCTGTGT
TGCCACCTGGATTCTGCGCGGGACGTCCTTCTGCTACGTCCCTTCGGCCCTCAATCCAGCGGACCTTCCT
TCCCGCGGCCTGCTGCCGGCTCTGCGGCCTCTTCCGCGTCTTCGCCTTCGCCCTCAGACGAGTCGGATCT
CCCTTTGGGCCGCCTCCCCGCGTCGACTTTAAGACCAATGACTTACAAGGCAGCTGTAGATCTTAGCCAC
TTTTTAAAAGAAAAGGGGGGACTGGAAGGGCTAATTCACTCCCAACGAAGACAAGATCTGCTTTTTGCTT
GTACTGGGTCTCTCTGGTTAGACCAGATCTGAGCCTGGGAGCTCTCTGGCTAACTAGGGAACCCACTGCT
TAAGCCTCAATAAAGCTTGCCTTGAGTGCTTCAAGTAGTGTGTGCCCGTCTGTTGTGTGACTCTGGTAAC
TAGAGATCCCTCAGACCCTTTTAGTCAGTGTGGAAAATCTCTAGCAGTACGTATAGTAGTTCATGTCATC
TTATTATTCAGTATTTATAACTTGCAAAGAAATGAATATCAGAGAGTGAGAGGAACTTGTTTATTGCAGC
TTATAATGGTTACAAATAAAGCAATAGCATCACAAATTTCACAAATAAAGCATTTTTTTCACTGCATTCT
AGTTGTGGTTTGTCCAAACTCATCAATGTATCTTATCATGTCTGGCTCTAGCTATCCCGCCCCTAACTCC
GCCCATCCCGCCCCTAACTCCGCCCAGTTCCGCCCATTCTCCGCCCCATGGCTGACTAATTTTTTTTATT
TATGCAGAGGCCGAGGCCGCCTCGGCCTCTGAGCTATTCCAGAAGTAGTGAGGAGGCTTTTTTGGAGGCC
TAGGGACGTACCCAATTCGCCCTATAGTGAGTCGTATTACGCGCGCTCACTGGCCGTCGTTTTACAACGT
CGTGACTGGGAAAACCCTGGCGTTACCCAACTTAATCGCCTTGCAGCACATCCCCCTTTCGCCAGCTGGC
GTAATAGCGAAGAGGCCCGCACCGATCGCCCTTCCCAACAGTTGCGCAGCCTGAATGGCGAATGGG
[124 nt withheld, positions 9587-9710]
C
[91 nt withheld, positions 9712-9802]
A
[49 nt withheld, positions 9804-9852]
CCTTTGACGTTGGAGTCCACGTTCTTT
[37 nt withheld, positions 9880-9916]
ACCCTATCTCGGTCTATTCTTTTGATTTATAAGGGATTTTGCCGATTTCGGCCTATTGGTTAAAAAATGA
GCTGATTTAACAAAAATTTAACGCGAATTTTAACAAAATATTAACGCTTACAATTTAGGTGGCACTTTTC
GGGGAAATGTGCGCGGAACCCCTATTTGTTTATTTTTCTAAATACATTCAAATATGTATCCGCTCATGAG
ACAATAACCCTGATAAATGCTTCAATAATATTGAAAAAGGAAGAGTATGAGTATTCAACATTTCCGTGTC
GCCCTTATTCCCTTTTTTGCGGCATTTTGCCTTCCTGTTTTTGCTCACCCAGAAACGCTGGTGAAAGTAA
AAGATGCTGAAGATCAGTTGGGTGCACGAGTGGGTTACATCGAACTGGATCTCAACAGCGGTAAGATCCT
TGAGAGTTTTCGCCCCGAAGAACGTTTTCCAATGATGAGCACTTTTAAAGTTCTGCTATGTGGCGCGGTA
TTATCCCGTATTGACGCCGGGCAAGAGCAACTCGGTCGCCGCATACACTATTCTCAGAATGACTTGGTTG
AGTACTCACCAGTCACAGAAAAGCATCTTACGGATGGCATGACAGTAAGAGAATTATGCAGTGCTGCCAT
AACCATGAGTGATAACACTGCGGCCAACTTACTTCTGACAACGATCGGAGGACCGAAGGAGCTAACCGCT
TTTTTGCACAACATGGGGGATCATGTAACTCGCCTTGATCGTTGGGAACCGGAGCTGAATGAAGCCATAC
CAAACGACGAGCGTGACACCACGATGCCTGTAGCAATGGCAACAACGTTGCGCAAACTATTAACTGGCGA
ACTACTTACTCTAGCTTCCCGGCAACAATTAATAGACTGGATGGAGGCGGATAAAGTTGCAGGACCACTT
CTGCGCTCGGCCCTTCCGGCTGGCTGGTTTATTGCTGATAAATCTGGAGCCGGTGAGCGTGGGTCTCGCG
GTATCATTGCAGCACTGGGGCCAGATGGTAAGCCCTCCCGTATCGTAGTTATCTACACGACGGGGAGTCA
GGCAACTATGGATGAACGAAATAGACAGATCGCTGAGATAGGTGCCTCACTGATTAAGCATTGGTAACTG
TCAGACCAAGTTTACTCATATATACTTTAGATTGATTTAAAACTTCATTTTTAATTTAAAAGGATCTAGG
TGAAGATCCTTTTTGATAATCTCATGACCAAAATCCCTTAACGTGAGTTTTCGTTCCACTGAGCGTCAGA
CCCCGTAGAAAAGATCAAAGGATCTTC
