Features (pLannotate 1.2.2; 27 found; start..end, strand, type, name):
      5..231     +  promoter       RSV promoter: Rous sarcoma virus enhancer/promoter
    232..412     +  LTR            5' LTR (truncated): truncated 5' long terminal repeat (LTR) from HIV-1
    459..584     +  misc_feature   HIV-1 Ψ: packaging signal of human immunodeficiency virus type 1
    568..931     +  CDS            HIV-1 gag (fragment): gag protein from human immunodeficiency virus 1; gag
   1077..1310    +  misc_feature   RRE: The Rev response element (RRE) of HIV-1 allows for Rev-dependent mRNA export from the nucleus to the cytoplasm.
   1687..1713    +  CDS            Rev (fragment): human immunodeficiency virus 1 (HIV-1) Rev protein; rev; enhances nuclear export of unspliced and incompletely spliced viral mRNAs
   1723..1840    +  misc_feature   cPPT/CTS: central polypurine tract and central termination sequence of HIV-1
   1909..2120    +  promoter       EF-1α core promoter: core promoter for human elongation factor EF-1α
   2224..3825    +  CDS            Cas9(N): N-terminal portion of Streptococcus pyogenes Cas9 (Zetsche et al., 2015)
   3826..6324    +  CDS            Cas9(C): C-terminal portion of Streptococcus pyogenes Cas9 (Zetsche et al., 2015)
   6445..7044    +  CDS            PuroR (fragment): puromycin N-acetyltransferase; pac from Streptomyces; confers resistance to puromycin
   7060..7648    +  misc_feature   WPRE: woodchuck hepatitis virus posttranscriptional regulatory element
   7699..7718    +  misc_feature   cPPT/CTS (fragment): central polypurine tract and central termination sequence of HIV-1
   7720..7953    +  LTR            3' LTR (ΔU3): self-inactivating 3' long terminal repeat (LTR) from HIV-1
   8031..8152    +  polyA_signal   SV40 poly(A) signal: SV40 polyadenylation signal
   8192..8327    +  rep_origin     SV40 ori: SV40 origin of replication
   8348..8366    -  promoter       T7 promoter: promoter for bacteriophage T7 RNA polymerase
   8374..8529    +  CDS            lacZα (fragment): LacZα fragment of β-galactosidase; lacZ fragment
   8534..8962    +  rep_origin     f1 ori (sequence partly withheld): f1 bacteriophage origin of replication; arrow indicates direction of (+) strand synthesis
   9015..9119    +  promoter       AmpR promoter: bla
   9120..9980    +  CDS            AmpR: β-lactamase; bla; confers resistance to ampicillin, carbenicillin, and related antibiotics
  10151..10739   +  rep_origin     ori: high-copy-number ColE1/pMB1/pBR322/pUC origin of replication
  10922..11014   +  CDS            lacI (fragment): lac repressor; lacI; The lac repressor binds to the lac operator to inhibit transcription in E. coli. This inhibition can be relieved by adding lactose or isopropyl-β-D-thiogalactopyranoside (IPTG).
  11027..11048   +  protein_bind   CAP binding site: CAP binding activates transcription in the presence of cAMP. E. coli catabolite activator protein
  11063..11093   +  promoter       lac promoter: promoter for the E. coli lac operon
  11097..11119   +  protein_bind   lac operator (fragment): The lac repressor binds to the lac operator to inhibit transcription in E. coli. This inhibition can be relieved by adding lactose or isopropyl-β-D-thiogalactopyranoside (IPTG). lac repressor encoded by lacI
  11162..11180   +  promoter       T3 promoter: promoter for bacteriophage T3 RNA polymerase
>Addgene plasmid #108100 | LentiV_Cas9_puro | analyzer sequence | sequence record 203941
TTAATGTAGTCTTATGCAATACTCTTGTAGTCTTGCAACATGGTAACGATGAGTTAGCAACATGCCTTAC
AAGGAGAGAAAAAGCACCGTGCATGCCGATTGGTGGAAGTAAGGTGGTACGATCGTGCCTTATTAGGAAG
GCAACAGACGGGTCTGACATGGATTGGACGAACCACTGAATTGCCGCATTGCAGAGATATTGTATTTAAG
TGCCTAGCTCGATACATAAACGGGTCTCTCTGGTTAGACCAGATCTGAGCCTGGGAGCTCTCTGGCTAAC
TAGGGAACCCACTGCTTAAGCCTCAATAAAGCTTGCCTTGAGTGCTTCAAGTAGTGTGTGCCCGTCTGTT
GTGTGACTCTGGTAACTAGAGATCCCTCAGACCCTTTTAGTCAGTGTGGAAAATCTCTAGCAGTGGCGCC
CGAACAGGGACTTGAAAGCGAAAGGGAAACCAGAGGAGCTCTCTCGACGCAGGACTCGGCTTGCTGAAGC
GCGCACGGCAAGAGGCGAGGGGCGGCGACTGGTGAGTACGCCAAAAATTTTGACTAGCGGAGGCTAGAAG
GAGAGAGATGGGTGCGAGAGCGTCAGTATTAAGCGGGGGAGAATTAGATCGCGATGGGAAAAAATTCGGT
TAAGGCCAGGGGGAAAGAAAAAATATAAATTAAAACATATAGTATGGGCAAGCAGGGAGCTAGAACGATT
CGCAGTTAATCCTGGCCTGTTAGAAACATCAGAAGGCTGTAGACAAATACTGGGACAGCTACAACCATCC
CTTCAGACAGGATCAGAAGAACTTAGATCATTATATAATACAGTAGCAACCCTCTATTGTGTGCATCAAA
GGATAGAGATAAAAGACACCAAGGAAGCTTTAGACAAGATAGAGGAAGAGCAAAACAAAAGTAAGACCAC
CGCACAGCAAGCGGCCGCTGATCTTCAGACCTGGAGGAGGAGATATGAGGGACAATTGGAGAAGTGAATT
ATATAAATATAAAGTAGTAAAAATTGAACCATTAGGAGTAGCACCCACCAAGGCAAAGAGAAGAGTGGTG
CAGAGAGAAAAAAGAGCAGTGGGAATAGGAGCTTTGTTCCTTGGGTTCTTGGGAGCAGCAGGAAGCACTA
TGGGCGCAGCGTCAATGACGCTGACGGTACAGGCCAGACAATTATTGTCTGGTATAGTGCAGCAGCAGAA
CAATTTGCTGAGGGCTATTGAGGCGCAACAGCATCTGTTGCAACTCACAGTCTGGGGCATCAAGCAGCTC
CAGGCAAGAATCCTGGCTGTGGAAAGATACCTAAAGGATCAACAGCTCCTGGGGATTTGGGGTTGCTCTG
GAAAACTCATTTGCACCACTGCTGTGCCTTGGAATGCTAGTTGGAGTAATAAATCTCTGGAACAGATTTG
GAATCACACGACCTGGATGGAGTGGGACAGAGAAATTAACAATTACACAAGCTTAATACACTCCTTAATT
GAAGAATCGCAAAACCAGCAAGAAAAGAATGAACAAGAATTATTGGAATTAGATAAATGGGCAAGTTTGT
GGAATTGGTTTAACATAACAAATTGGCTGTGGTATATAAAATTATTCATAATGATAGTAGGAGGCTTGGT
AGGTTTAAGAATAGTTTTTGCTGTACTTTCTATAGTGAATAGAGTTAGGCAGGGATATTCACCATTATCG
TTTCAGACCCACCTCCCAACCCCGAGGGGACCCAGACCACAATTTTAAAAGAAAAGGGGGGATTGGGGGG
TACAGTGCAGGGGAAAGAATAGTAGACATAATAGCAACAGACATACAAACTAAAGAATTACAAAAACAAA
TTACAAAAATTCAAAATTTTCGGGTTTATTACAGGGACAGCAGAGATCCACTTTGGCGCCGGCTCGAGTG
GCTCCGGTGCCCGTCAGTGGGCAGAGCGCACATCGCCCACAGTCCCCGAGAAGTTGGGGGGAGGGGTCGG
CAATTGAACCGGTGCCTAGAGAAGGTGGCGCGGGGTAAACTGGGAAAGTGATGTCGTGTACTGGCTCCGC
CTTTTTCCCGAGGGTGGGGGAGAACCGTATATAAGTGCAGTAGTCGCCGTGAACGTTCTTTTTCGCAACG
GGTTTGCCGCCAGAACACAGGTGTCGTGACGCGGGATCCGCCACCATGGATTACAAAGACGATGACGATA
AGATGGCCCCAAAGAAGAAGCGGAAGGTCGGTATCCACGGAGTCCCAGCAGCCGACAAGAAGTACAGCAT
CGGCCTGGACATCGGCACCAACTCTGTGGGCTGGGCCGTGATCACCGACGAGTACAAGGTGCCCAGCAAG
AAATTCAAGGTGCTGGGCAACACCGACCGGCACAGCATCAAGAAGAACCTGATCGGAGCCCTGCTGTTCG
ACAGCGGCGAAACAGCCGAGGCCACCCGGCTGAAGAGAACCGCCAGAAGAAGATACACCAGACGGAAGAA
CCGGATCTGCTATCTGCAAGAGATCTTCAGCAACGAGATGGCCAAGGTGGACGACAGCTTCTTCCACAGA
CTGGAAGAGTCCTTCCTGGTGGAAGAGGATAAGAAGCACGAGCGGCACCCCATCTTCGGCAACATCGTGG
ACGAGGTGGCCTACCACGAGAAGTACCCCACCATCTACCACCTGAGAAAGAAACTGGTGGACAGCACCGA
CAAGGCCGACCTGCGGCTGATCTATCTGGCCCTGGCCCACATGATCAAGTTCCGGGGCCACTTCCTGATC
GAGGGCGACCTGAACCCCGACAACAGCGACGTGGACAAGCTGTTCATCCAGCTGGTGCAGACCTACAACC
AGCTGTTCGAGGAAAACCCCATCAACGCCAGCGGCGTGGACGCCAAGGCCATCCTGTCTGCCAGACTGAG
CAAGAGCAGACGGCTGGAAAATCTGATCGCCCAGCTGCCCGGCGAGAAGAAGAATGGCCTGTTCGGAAAC
CTGATTGCCCTGAGCCTGGGCCTGACCCCCAACTTCAAGAGCAACTTCGACCTGGCCGAGGATGCCAAAC
TGCAGCTGAGCAAGGACACCTACGACGACGACCTGGACAACCTGCTGGCCCAGATCGGCGACCAGTACGC
CGACCTGTTTCTGGCCGCCAAGAACCTGTCCGACGCCATCCTGCTGAGCGACATCCTGAGAGTGAACACC
GAGATCACCAAGGCCCCCCTGAGCGCCTCTATGATCAAGAGATACGACGAGCACCACCAGGACCTGACCC
TGCTGAAAGCTCTCGTGCGGCAGCAGCTGCCTGAGAAGTACAAAGAGATTTTCTTCGACCAGAGCAAGAA
CGGCTACGCCGGCTACATTGACGGCGGAGCCAGCCAGGAAGAGTTCTACAAGTTCATCAAGCCCATCCTG
GAAAAGATGGACGGCACCGAGGAACTGCTCGTGAAGCTGAACAGAGAGGACCTGCTGCGGAAGCAGCGGA
CCTTCGACAACGGCAGCATCCCCCACCAGATCCACCTGGGAGAGCTGCACGCCATTCTGCGGCGGCAGGA
AGATTTTTACCCATTCCTGAAGGACAACCGGGAAAAGATCGAGAAGATCCTGACCTTCCGCATCCCCTAC
TACGTGGGCCCTCTGGCCAGGGGAAACAGCAGATTCGCCTGGATGACCAGAAAGAGCGAGGAAACCATCA
CCCCCTGGAACTTCGAGGAAGTGGTGGACAAGGGCGCTTCCGCCCAGAGCTTCATCGAGCGGATGACCAA
CTTCGATAAGAACCTGCCCAACGAGAAGGTGCTGCCCAAGCACAGCCTGCTGTACGAGTACTTCACCGTG
TATAACGAGCTGACCAAAGTGAAATACGTGACCGAGGGAATGAGAAAGCCCGCCTTCCTGAGCGGCGAGC
AGAAAAAGGCCATCGTGGACCTGCTGTTCAAGACCAACCGGAAAGTGACCGTGAAGCAGCTGAAAGAGGA
CTACTTCAAGAAAATCGAGTGCTTCGACTCCGTGGAAATCTCCGGCGTGGAAGATCGGTTCAACGCCTCC
CTGGGCACATACCACGATCTGCTGAAAATTATCAAGGACAAGGACTTCCTGGACAATGAGGAAAACGAGG
ACATTCTGGAAGATATCGTGCTGACCCTGACACTGTTTGAGGACAGAGAGATGATCGAGGAACGGCTGAA
AACCTATGCCCACCTGTTCGACGACAAAGTGATGAAGCAGCTGAAGCGGCGGAGATACACCGGCTGGGGC
AGGCTGAGCCGGAAGCTGATCAACGGCATCCGGGACAAGCAGTCCGGCAAGACAATCCTGGATTTCCTGA
AGTCCGACGGCTTCGCCAACAGAAACTTCATGCAGCTGATCCACGACGACAGCCTGACCTTTAAAGAGGA
CATCCAGAAAGCCCAGGTGTCCGGCCAGGGCGATAGCCTGCACGAGCACATTGCCAATCTGGCCGGCAGC
CCCGCCATTAAGAAGGGCATCCTGCAGACAGTGAAGGTGGTGGACGAGCTCGTGAAAGTGATGGGCCGGC
ACAAGCCCGAGAACATCGTGATCGAAATGGCCAGAGAGAACCAGACCACCCAGAAGGGACAGAAGAACAG
CCGCGAGAGAATGAAGCGGATCGAAGAGGGCATCAAAGAGCTGGGCAGCCAGATCCTGAAAGAACACCCC
GTGGAAAACACCCAGCTGCAGAACGAGAAGCTGTACCTGTACTACCTGCAGAATGGGCGGGATATGTACG
TGGACCAGGAACTGGACATCAACCGGCTGTCCGACTACGATGTGGACCATATCGTGCCTCAGAGCTTTCT
GAAGGACGACTCCATCGACAACAAGGTGCTGACCAGAAGCGACAAGAACCGGGGCAAGAGCGACAACGTG
CCCTCCGAAGAGGTCGTGAAGAAGATGAAGAACTACTGGCGGCAGCTGCTGAACGCCAAGCTGATTACCC
AGAGAAAGTTCGACAATCTGACCAAGGCCGAGAGAGGCGGCCTGAGCGAACTGGATAAGGCCGGCTTCAT
CAAGAGACAGCTGGTGGAAACCCGGCAGATCACAAAGCACGTGGCACAGATCCTGGACTCCCGGATGAAC
ACTAAGTACGACGAGAATGACAAGCTGATCCGGGAAGTGAAAGTGATCACCCTGAAGTCCAAGCTGGTGT
CCGATTTCCGGAAGGATTTCCAGTTTTACAAAGTGCGCGAGATCAACAACTACCACCACGCCCACGACGC
CTACCTGAACGCCGTCGTGGGAACCGCCCTGATCAAAAAGTACCCTAAGCTGGAAAGCGAGTTCGTGTAC
GGCGACTACAAGGTGTACGACGTGCGGAAGATGATCGCCAAGAGCGAGCAGGAAATCGGCAAGGCTACCG
CCAAGTACTTCTTCTACAGCAACATCATGAACTTTTTCAAGACCGAGATTACCCTGGCCAACGGCGAGAT
CCGGAAGCGGCCTCTGATCGAGACAAACGGCGAAACCGGGGAGATCGTGTGGGATAAGGGCCGGGATTTT
GCCACCGTGCGGAAAGTGCTGAGCATGCCCCAAGTGAATATCGTGAAAAAGACCGAGGTGCAGACAGGCG
GCTTCAGCAAAGAGTCTATCCTGCCCAAGAGGAACAGCGATAAGCTGATCGCCAGAAAGAAGGACTGGGA
CCCTAAGAAGTACGGCGGCTTCGACAGCCCCACCGTGGCCTATTCTGTGCTGGTGGTGGCCAAAGTGGAA
AAGGGCAAGTCCAAGAAACTGAAGAGTGTGAAAGAGCTGCTGGGGATCACCATCATGGAAAGAAGCAGCT
TCGAGAAGAATCCCATCGACTTTCTGGAAGCCAAGGGCTACAAAGAAGTGAAAAAGGACCTGATCATCAA
GCTGCCTAAGTACTCCCTGTTCGAGCTGGAAAACGGCCGGAAGAGAATGCTGGCCTCTGCCGGCGAACTG
CAGAAGGGAAACGAACTGGCCCTGCCCTCCAAATATGTGAACTTCCTGTACCTGGCCAGCCACTATGAGA
AGCTGAAGGGCTCCCCCGAGGATAATGAGCAGAAACAGCTGTTTGTGGAACAGCACAAGCACTACCTGGA
CGAGATCATCGAGCAGATCAGCGAGTTCTCCAAGAGAGTGATCCTGGCCGACGCTAATCTGGACAAAGTG
CTGTCCGCCTACAACAAGCACCGGGATAAGCCCATCAGAGAGCAGGCCGAGAATATCATCCACCTGTTTA
CCCTGACCAATCTGGGAGCCCCTGCCGCCTTCAAGTACTTTGACACCACCATCGACCGGAAGAGGTACAC
CAGCACCAAAGAGGTGCTGGACGCCACCCTGATCCACCAGAGCATCACCGGCCTGTACGAGACACGGATC
GACCTGTCTCAGCTGGGAGGCGACAAGCGTCCTGCTGCTACTAAGAAAGCTGGTCAAGCTAAGAAAAAGA
AAGCTAGCGGCAGCGGCGCCACCAACTTCAGCCTGCTGAAGCAGGCCGGCGACGTGGAGGAGAACCCCGG
CCCCATGACCGAGTACAAGCCCACGGTGCGCCTCGCCACCCGCGACGACGTCCCCAGGGCCGTACGCACC
CTCGCCGCCGCGTTCGCCGACTACCCCGCCACGCGCCACACCGTCGATCCGGACCGCCACATCGAGCGGG
TCACCGAGCTGCAAGAACTCTTCCTCACGCGCGTCGGGCTCGACATCGGCAAGGTGTGGGTCGCGGACGA
CGGCGCGGCCGTGGCGGTCTGGACCACGCCGGAGAGCGTCGAAGCGGGGGCGGTGTTCGCCGAGATCGGC
CCGCGCATGGCCGAGTTGAGCGGTTCCCGGCTGGCCGCGCAGCAACAGATGGAAGGCCTCCTGGCGCCGC
ACCGGCCCAAGGAGCCCGCGTGGTTCCTGGCCACCGTCGGAGTCTCGCCCGACCACCAGGGCAAGGGTCT
GGGCAGCGCCGTCGTGCTCCCCGGAGTGGAGGCGGCCGAGCGCGCCGGGGTGCCCGCCTTCCTGGAGACC
TCCGCGCCCCGCAACCTCCCCTTCTACGAGCGGCTCGGCTTCACCGTCACCGCCGACGTCGAGGTGCCCG
AAGGACCGCGCACCTGGTGCATGACCCGCAAGCCCGGTGCCTGAACGCGTTAAGTCGACAATCAACCTCT
GGATTACAAAATTTGTGAAAGATTGACTGGTATTCTTAACTATGTTGCTCCTTTTACGCTATGTGGATAC
GCTGCTTTAATGCCTTTGTATCATGCTATTGCTTCCCGTATGGCTTTCATTTTCTCCTCCTTGTATAAAT
CCTGGTTGCTGTCTCTTTATGAGGAGTTGTGGCCCGTTGTCAGGCAACGTGGCGTGGTGTGCACTGTGTT
TGCTGACGCAACCCCCACTGGTTGGGGCATTGCCACCACCTGTCAGCTCCTTTCCGGGACTTTCGCTTTC
CCCCTCCCTATTGCCACGGCGGAACTCATCGCCGCCTGCCTTGCCCGCTGCTGGACAGGGGCTCGGCTGT
TGGGCACTGACAATTCCGTGGTGTTGTCGGGGAAATCATCGTCCTTTCCTTGGCTGCTCGCCTGTGTTGC
CACCTGGATTCTGCGCGGGACGTCCTTCTGCTACGTCCCTTCGGCCCTCAATCCAGCGGACCTTCCTTCC
CGCGGCCTGCTGCCGGCTCTGCGGCCTCTTCCGCGTCTTCGCCTTCGCCCTCAGACGAGTCGGATCTCCC
TTTGGGCCGCCTCCCCGCGTCGACTTTAAGACCAATGACTTACAAGGCAGCTGTAGATCTTAGCCACTTT
TTAAAAGAAAAGGGGGGACTGGAAGGGCTAATTCACTCCCAACGAAGACAAGATCTGCTTTTTGCTTGTA
CTGGGTCTCTCTGGTTAGACCAGATCTGAGCCTGGGAGCTCTCTGGCTAACTAGGGAACCCACTGCTTAA
GCCTCAATAAAGCTTGCCTTGAGTGCTTCAAGTAGTGTGTGCCCGTCTGTTGTGTGACTCTGGTAACTAG
AGATCCCTCAGACCCTTTTAGTCAGTGTGGAAAATCTCTAGCAGTACGTATAGTAGTTCATGTCATCTTA
TTATTCAGTATTTATAACTTGCAAAGAAATGAATATCAGAGAGTGAGAGGAACTTGTTTATTGCAGCTTA
TAATGGTTACAAATAAAGCAATAGCATCACAAATTTCACAAATAAAGCATTTTTTTCACTGCATTCTAGT
TGTGGTTTGTCCAAACTCATCAATGTATCTTATCATGTCTGGCTCTAGCTATCCCGCCCCTAACTCCGCC
CATCCCGCCCCTAACTCCGCCCAGTTCCGCCCATTCTCCGCCCCATGGCTGACTAATTTTTTTTATTTAT
GCAGAGGCCGAGGCCGCCTCGGCCTCTGAGCTATTCCAGAAGTAGTGAGGAGGCTTTTTTGGAGGCCTAG
GGACGTACCCAATTCGCCCTATAGTGAGTCGTATTACGCGCGCTCACTGGCCGTCGTTTTACAACGTCGT
GACTGGGAAAACCCTGGCGTTACCCAACTTAATCGCCTTGCAGCACATCCCCCTTTCGCCAGCTGGCGTA
ATAGCGAAGAGGCCCGCACCGATCGCCCTTCCCAACAGTTGCGCAGCCTGAATGGCGAATGGG
[124 nt withheld, positions 8534-8657]
C
[91 nt withheld, positions 8659-8749]
A
[49 nt withheld, positions 8751-8799]
CCTTTGACGTTGGAGTCCACGTTCTTT
[37 nt withheld, positions 8827-8863]
ACCCTATCTCGGTCTATTCTTTTGATTTATAAGGGATTTTGCCGATTTCGGCCTATTGGTTAAAAAATGA
GCTGATTTAACAAAAATTTAACGCGAATTTTAACAAAATATTAACGCTTACAATTTAGGTGGCACTTTTC
GGGGAAATGTGCGCGGAACCCCTATTTGTTTATTTTTCTAAATACATTCAAATATGTATCCGCTCATGAG
ACAATAACCCTGATAAATGCTTCAATAATATTGAAAAAGGAAGAGTATGAGTATTCAACATTTCCGTGTC
GCCCTTATTCCCTTTTTTGCGGCATTTTGCCTTCCTGTTTTTGCTCACCCAGAAACGCTGGTGAAAGTAA
AAGATGCTGAAGATCAGTTGGGTGCACGAGTGGGTTACATCGAACTGGATCTCAACAGCGGTAAGATCCT
TGAGAGTTTTCGCCCCGAAGAACGTTTTCCAATGATGAGCACTTTTAAAGTTCTGCTATGTGGCGCGGTA
TTATCCCGTATTGACGCCGGGCAAGAGCAACTCGGTCGCCGCATACACTATTCTCAGAATGACTTGGTTG
AGTACTCACCAGTCACAGAAAAGCATCTTACGGATGGCATGACAGTAAGAGAATTATGCAGTGCTGCCAT
AACCATGAGTGATAACACTGCGGCCAACTTACTTCTGACAACGATCGGAGGACCGAAGGAGCTAACCGCT
TTTTTGCACAACATGGGGGATCATGTAACTCGCCTTGATCGTTGGGAACCGGAGCTGAATGAAGCCATAC
CAAACGACGAGCGTGACACCACGATGCCTGTAGCAATGGCAACAACGTTGCGCAAACTATTAACTGGCGA
ACTACTTACTCTAGCTTCCCGGCAACAATTAATAGACTGGATGGAGGCGGATAAAGTTGCAGGACCACTT
CTGCGCTCGGCCCTTCCGGCTGGCTGGTTTATTGCTGATAAATCTGGAGCCGGTGAGCGTGGGTCTCGCG
GTATCATTGCAGCACTGGGGCCAGATGGTAAGCCCTCCCGTATCGTAGTTATCTACACGACGGGGAGTCA
GGCAACTATGGATGAACGAAATAGACAGATCGCTGAGATAGGTGCCTCACTGATTAAGCATTGGTAACTG
TCAGACCAAGTTTACTCATATATACTTTAGATTGATTTAAAACTTCATTTTTAATTTAAAAGGATCTAGG
TGAAGATCCTTTTTGATAATCTCATGACCAAAATCCCTTAACGTGAGTTTTCGTTCCACTGAGCGTCAGA
CCCCGTAGAAAAGATCAAAGGATCTTCTTGAGATCCTTTTTTTCTGCGCGTAATCTGCTGCTTGCAAACA
AAAAAACCACCGCTACCAGCGGTGGTTTGTTTGCCGGATCAAGAGCTACCAACTCTTTTTCCGAAGGTAA
CTGGCTTCAGCAGAGCGCAGATACCAAATACTGTTCTTCTAGTGTAGCCGTAGTTAGGCCACCACTTCAA
GAACTCTGTAGCACCGCCTACATACCTCGCTCTGCTAATCCTGTTACCAGTGGCTGCTGCCAGTGGCGAT
AAGTCGTGTCTTACCGGGTTGGACTCAAGACGATAGTTACCGGATAAGGCGCAGCGGTCGGGCTGAACGG
GGGGTTCGTGCACACAGCCCAGCTTGGAGCGAACGACCTACACCGAACTGAGATACCTACAGCGTGAGCT
ATGAGAAAGCGCCACGCTTCCCGAAGGGAGAAAGGCGGACAGGTATCCGGTAAGCGGCAGGGTCGGAACA
GGAGAGCGCACGAGGGAGCTTCCAGGGGGAAACGCCTGGTATCTTTATAGTCCTGTCGGGTTTCGCCACC
TCTGACTTGAGCGTCGATTTTTGTGATGCTCGTCAGGGGGGCGGAGCCTATGGAAAAACGCCAGCAACGC
GGCCTTTTTACGGTTCCTGGCCTTTTGCTGGCCTTTTGCTCACATGTTCTTTCCTGCGTTATCCCCTGAT
TCTGTGGATAACCGTATTACCGCCTTTGAGTGAGCTGATACCGCTCGCCGCAGCCGAACGACCGAGCGCA
GCGAGTCAGTGAGCGAGGAAGCGGAAGAGCGCCCAATACGCAAACCGCCTCTCCCCGCGCGTTGGCCGAT
TCATTAATGCAGCTGGCACGACAGGTTTCCCGACTGGAAAGCGGGCAGTGAGCGCAACGCAATTAATGTG
AGTTAGCTCACTCATTAGGCACCCCAGGCTTTACACTTTATGCTTCCGGCTCGTATGTTGTGTGGAATTG
TGAGCGGATAACAATTTCACACAGGAAACAGCTATGACCATGATTACGCCAAGCGCGCAATTAACCCTCA
CTAAAGGGAACAAAAGCTGGAGCTGCAAGC
